>Addgene plasmid #122155 | rat brain inositol 1,4,5-trisphosphate 3-kinase A | addgene full sequence | sequence record 237286 | Addgene NGS Result
TAATGTGAGTTAGCTCACTCATTAGGCACCCCAGGCTTTACACTTTATGCTTCCGGCTCGTATGTTGTGT
GGAATTGTGAGCGGATAACAATTTCACACAGGAAACAGCTATGACCATGATTACGCCAAGCTCGAAATTA
ACCCTCACTAAAGGGAACAAAAGCTGGAGCTCCACCGCGGTGGCGGCCGCTCTAGAACTAGTGGATCCCC
CGGGCTGCAGGAATTCCGGACTCGGCTGCCGCTCCGGTGTCGGGAGATGACCCTGCCCGGACACCCGACG
GGCATGGCGCGACCACGGGGCGCGGGGCCCTGCAGCCCCGGGTTGGAGCGGGCTCCGCGCCGGAGCGTCG
GGGAGCTGCGCCTGCTCTTCGAAGCGCGCTGCGCCGCAGTCGCCGCCGCAGCGGCCGCAGGGGAGCCCCG
GGCCCGCGGGGCCAAGCGGCGTGGGGGACAAGTGCCTAACGGGCTCCCGCGTGCTGCCCCTGCTCCGGTG
ATCCCGCAGCTCACTGTGACAAGCGAGGAGGATGTGGCCCCGGCCAGCCCCGGGCCGCCGGACCGGGAGG
GGAACTGGCTCCCAGCTGCGGGGTCGCACCTGCAGCAGCCACGCCGCCTCTCCACCTCGTCCCTCTCCTC
CACCGGCTCCTCGTCGCTGCTCGAGGACTCGGAGGACGACCTGCTGAGCGACAGCGAGAGCCGGAGCCGC
GGCAACGTGCAGCTGGAAACCAGCGAAGACGTGGGGCAGAAAAGCCATTGGCAGAAGATCCGTACCATGG
TCAACCTGCCTGTCATGAGTCCTTTCAAAAAGCGCTACTCCTGGGTGCAGTTAGCAGGGCACACAGGGAG
TTTCAAAGCTGCGGGCACCAGCGGCCTGATCCTGAAGCGCAGCTCGGAGCCTGAACACTACTGCCTGGTG
CGGTTGATGGCTGATGTGCTGCGTGGGTGTGTGCCGGCCTTCCACGGTGTGGTCGAGCGGGATGGTGAAA
GCTACTTACAGTTACAGGACCTGCTTGATGGCTTCGATGGACCTTGCGTGCTTGACTGCAAGATGGGTGT
CAGAACTTACCTGGAAGAAGAGCTGACCAAAGCCCGAGAACGGCCCAAGCTGCGAAAGGACATGTATAAG
AAAATGCTGGCCGTGGACCCCGAGGCACCTACTGAGGAGGAGCATGCGCAGCGTGCCGTCACAAAACCTC
GATACATGCAATGGCGCGAAGGCATCAGCTCCAGCACTACACTCGGCTTCCGCATCGAGGGCATCAAGAA
AGCCGATGGATCTTGCAGTACTGATTTCAAAACTACACGAAGCAGAGAGCAAGTGACTCGAGTCTTTGAG
GAGTTCATGCAAGGAGATGCTGAAGTGCTGAAGAGGTATCTGAACCGCCTACAGCAGATCCGGGATACCC
TGGAGATCTCTGATTTCTTTAGACGGCACGAGGTGATTGGCAGCTCACTCCTCTTCGTGCATGACCATTG
CCATCGCGCTGGTGTGTGGCTCATCGATTTTGGCAAGACCACGCCTCTCCCCGATGGCCAGATCCTGGAT
CATCGGAGGCCCTGGGAGGAGGGCAATCGTGAGGACGGCTATTTGCTGGGGCTGGACAATCTCATTGGCA
TCTTGGCCAACCTGGCTGAGAGATGAGGCTGGGCCCTTTTCCCTCAGCTTGGGCCAGCTGGTCAGAGATG
TGGACCTGTGGCTGCATCCCCACCATGCATGCCGGCAAGAGACTGGAACCCCGCTGGGCGGGCAGTTCAC
ATGGTCCTGGAGGACCAGGTGCCATCCACTAAGGGGGTGTAGTACATTAGGAGCTGGCTTCTACACAAGC
CTGTCTCCCAGAGCTGAATGACACTAATTTATAGGAGAGGAAGGAAACAGTGGGCTTCTCCCCCAGCCTT
GTCAAGTGACTTTGCACCTCTCCAGAGGGTCCCGATCCAGAATTGTACTTCACAGGTATATAGACTTACT
GGTCTAACTTCCTACACTACCATGGACACCCTTCCTAATAAAACTCAAAGATTCGGAATTCGATATCAAG
CTTATCGATACCGTCGACCTCGAGGGGGGGCCCGGTACCCAATTCGCCCTATAGTGAGTCGTATTACAAT
TCACTGGCCGTCGTTTTACAACGTCGTGACTGGGAAAACCCTGGCGTTACCCAACTTAATCGCCTTGCAG
CACATCCCCCTTTCGCCAGCTGGCGTAATAGCGAAGAGGCCCGCACCGATCGCCCTTCCCAACAGTTGCG
CAGCCTGAATGGCGAATGGCAAATTGTAAGCGTTAATATTTTGTTAAAATTCGCGTTAAATTTTTGTTAA
ATCAGCTCATTTTTTAACCAATAGGCCGAAATCGGCAAAATCCCTTATAAATCAAAAGAATAGACCGAGA
TAGGGT
[37 nt withheld, positions 2387-2423]
AAAGAACGTGGACTCCAACGTCAAAGG
[49 nt withheld, positions 2451-2499]
T
[91 nt withheld, positions 2501-2591]
G
[124 nt withheld, positions 2593-2716]
CAGGTGGCACTTTTCGGGGAAATGTGCGCGGAACCCCTATTTGTTTATTTTTCTAAATACATTCAAATAT
GTATCCGCTCATGAGACAATAACCCTGATAAATGCTTCAATAATATTGAAAAAGGAAGAGTATGAGTATT
CAACATTTCCGTGTCGCCCTTATTCCCTTTTTTGCGGCATTTTGCCTTCCTGTTTTTGCTCACCCAGAAA
CGCTGGTGAAAGTAAAAGATGCTGAAGATCAGTTGGGTGCACGAGTGGGTTACATCGAACTGGATCTCAA
CAGCGGTAAGATCCTTGAGAGTTTTCGCCCCGAAGAACGTTTTCCAATGATGAGCACTTTTAAAGTTCTG
CTATGTGGCGCGGTATTATCCCGTATTGACGCCGGGCAAGAGCAACTCGGTCGCCGCATACACTATTCTC
AGAATGACTTGGTTGAGTACTCACCAGTCACAGAAAAGCATCTTACGGATGGCATGACAGTAAGAGAATT
ATGCAGTGCTGCCATAACCATGAGTGATAACACTGCGGCCAACTTACTTCTGACAACGATCGGAGGACCG
AAGGAGCTAACCGCTTTTTTGCACAACATGGGGGATCATGTAACTCGCCTTGATCGTTGGGAACCGGAGC
TGAATGAAGCCATACCAAACGACGAGCGTGACACCACGATGCCTGTAGCAATGGCAACAACGTTGCGCAA
ACTATTAACTGGCGAACTACTTACTCTAGCTTCCCGGCAACAATTAATAGACTGGATGGAGGCGGATAAA
GTTGCAGGACCACTTCTGCGCTCGGCCCTTCCGGCTGGCTGGTTTATTGCTGATAAATCTGGAGCCGGTG
AGCGTGGGTCTCGCGGTATCATTGCAGCACTGGGGCCAGATGGTAAGCCCTCCCGTATCGTAGTTATCTA
CACGACGGGGAGTCAGGCAACTATGGATGAACGAAATAGACAGATCGCTGAGATAGGTGCCTCACTGATT
AAGCATTGGTAACTGTCAGACCAAGTTTACTCATATATACTTTAGATTGATTTAAAACTTCATTTTTAAT
TTAAAAGGATCTAGGTGAAGATCCTTTTTGATAATCTCATGACCAAAATCCCTTAACGTGAGTTTTCGTT
CCACTGAGCGTCAGACCCCGTAGAAAAGATCAAAGGATCTTCTTGAGATCCTTTTTTTCTGCGCGTAATC
TGCTGCTTGCAAACAAAAAAACCACCGCTACCAGCGGTGGTTTGTTTGCCGGATCAAGAGCTACCAACTC
TTTTTCCGAAGGTAACTGGCTTCAGCAGAGCGCAGATACCAAATACTGTTCTTCTAGTGTAGCCGTAGTT
AGGCCACCACTTCAAGAACTCTGTAGCACCGCCTACATACCTCGCTCTGCTAATCCTGTTACCAGTGGCT
GCTGCCAGTGGCGATAAGTCGTGTCTTACCGGGTTGGACTCAAGACGATAGTTACCGGATAAGGCGCAGC
GGTCGGGCTGAACGGGGGGTTCGTGCACACAGCCCAGCTTGGAGCGAACGACCTACACCGAACTGAGATA
CCTACAGCGTGAGCTATGAGAAAGCGCCACGCTTCCCGAAGGGAGAAAGGCGGACAGGTATCCGGTAAGC
GGCAGGGTCGGAACAGGAGAGCGCACGAGGGAGCTTCCAGGGGGAAACGCCTGGTATCTTTATAGTCCTG
TCGGGTTTCGCCACCTCTGACTTGAGCGTCGATTTTTGTGATGCTCGTCAGGGGGGCGGAGCCTATGGAA
AAACGCCAGCAACGCGGCCTTTTTACGGTTCCTGGCCTTTTGCTGGCCTTTTGCTCACATGTTCTTTCCT
GCGTTATCCCCTGATTCTGTGGATAACCGTATTACCGCCTTTGAGTGAGCTGATACCGCTCGCCGCAGCC
GAACGACCGAGCGCAGCGAGTCAGTGAGCGAGGAAGCGGAAGAGCGCCCAATACGCAAACCGCCTCTCCC
CGCGCGTTGGCCGATTCATTAATGCAGCTGGCACGACAGGTTTCCCGACTGGAAAGCGGGCAGTGAGCGC
AACGCAAT
Features (pLannotate 1.2.2; 14 found; start..end, strand, type, name):
      1..22      +  protein_bind   CAP binding site: CAP binding activates transcription in the presence of cAMP. E. coli catabolite activator protein
     37..67      +  promoter       lac promoter: promoter for the E. coli lac operon
     75..91      +  protein_bind   lac operator: The lac repressor binds to the lac operator to inhibit transcription in E. coli. This inhibition can be relieved by adding lactose or isopropyl-β-D-thiogalactopyranoside (IPTG). lac repressor encoded by lacI
    136..154     +  promoter       T3 promoter: promoter for bacteriophage T3 RNA polymerase
    167..226     +  misc_feature   MCS (fragment): pBluescript multiple cloning site
    257..1633    +  CDS            Itpka: IP3KA_RAT - Experimental evidence at protein level: Swiss-Prot protein existence level 1. From Rattus norvegicus (Rat).
   2015..2069    +  misc_feature   MCS (fragment): pBluescript multiple cloning site
   2078..2096    -  promoter       T7 promoter: promoter for bacteriophage T7 RNA polymerase
   2099..2256    +  CDS            lacZα (fragment): LacZα fragment of β-galactosidase; lacZ fragment
   2288..2716    -  rep_origin     f1 ori (sequence partly withheld): f1 bacteriophage origin of replication; arrow indicates direction of (+) strand synthesis
   2743..2847    +  promoter       AmpR promoter: bla
   2848..3708    +  CDS            AmpR: β-lactamase; bla; confers resistance to ampicillin, carbenicillin, and related antibiotics
   3879..4467    +  rep_origin     ori: high-copy-number ColE1/pMB1/pBR322/pUC origin of replication
   4650..4742    +  CDS            lacI (fragment): lac repressor; lacI; The lac repressor binds to the lac operator to inhibit transcription in E. coli. This inhibition can be relieved by adding lactose or isopropyl-β-D-thiogalactopyranoside (IPTG).
