[The description below was written by a language model from this plasmid's Addgene catalogue record and pLannotate feature annotations shown in this document.]
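Description:
The rat brain inositol 1,4,5-trisphosphate 3-kinase A plasmid is a pBluescript phagemid carrying a full-length rat (Rattus norvegicus) brain cDNA, clone CP16, for Itpka, the Ca2+/calmodulin-sensitive enzyme that phosphorylates inositol 1,4,5-trisphosphate at the 3 position. It is catalogued as a bacterial expression vector. Propagation in E. coli relies on the high-copy ColE1/pUC-type origin, with selection through the β-lactamase (AmpR) gene and its own promoter. An f1 origin is also present, which allows single-stranded DNA to be rescued with helper phage.

The cDNA, recorded as about 1.8 kb, was inserted at the EcoRI site of the polylinker, and both flanking EcoRI sites are retained, so the insert can be released as a single fragment. The sequenced record is 4,754 nt, consistent with the listed 2.9 kb backbone plus the insert. The annotated Itpka coding sequence occupies roughly 1.4 kb of the insert, followed by several hundred bases of unannotated, presumably 3′ untranslated, cDNA before the polylinker resumes.

The coding sequence lies in the same orientation as the upstream CAP binding site, lac promoter and lac operator, so it could be transcribed from the IPTG-responsive lac promoter in E. coli. It is also in the sense direction from the T3 promoter, while the T7 promoter on the far side would produce antisense RNA. The insertion splits the lacZα region, of which only a fragment remains, and only a short lacI remnant is present. No epitope or purification tags are annotated. The construct serves as a source of the rat ITPKA cDNA for bacterial expression, in vitro transcription, subcloning and sequencing with the M13 primers.
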