Addgene plasmid #122155: rat brain inositol 1,4,5-trisphosphate 3-kinase A
Purpose: rat brain cDNA encoding a Ca2+/calmodulin-sensitive inositol 1,4,5-trisphosphate 3-kinase A; clone CP16 (full length)
Depositing lab: Christophe Erneux. Depositing organization: Universite Libre de Bruxelles. Publication: Cloning and expression in Escherichia coli of a rat brain cDNA encoding a Ca2+/calmodulin-sensitive inositol 1,4,5-trisphosphate 3-kinase. Takazawa K, Vandekerckhove J, Dumont JE, Erneux C. Biochem J. 1990 Nov 15;272(1):107-12. PubMed 2176078.
Backbone
  Vector backbone: pBluescript
  Backbone manufacturer: Stratagene
  Total vector size (bp): 2900
  Vector type: Bacterial Expression
Growth in bacteria
  Bacterial resistance: Ampicillin, 100 μg/mL
  Growth temperature: 37°C
  Growth strain: DH5alpha
  Copy number: Unknown
Gene/Insert
  Gene/Insert name: inositol 1,4,5-trisphosphate 3-kinase A (alt name: ITPKA)
  Species: R. norvegicus (rat)
  Insert size (bp): 1800
  GenBank ID: X56917.1
  Entrez Gene: Itpka
  Cloning method: Restriction Enzyme; 5′ cloning site EcoRI (not destroyed); 3′ cloning site EcoRI (not destroyed)
  Sequencing primers: 5′ M13 forward primer; 3′ M13 reverse primer
Terms and licenses: Academic/Nonprofit Terms; Industry Terms: Not Available to Industry
How to cite: rat brain inositol 1,4,5-trisphosphate 3-kinase A was a gift from Christophe Erneux (Addgene plasmid # 122155 ; http://n2t.net/addgene:122155 ; RRID:Addgene_122155)
